Addgene plasmid #193256: pML3009
Purpose: Gamma-aminobutyric acid sensor expressing eYFP reporter
Depositing lab: Lauren Andrews. Depositing organization: University of Massachusetts, Amherst. Publication: Surveying the Genetic Design Space for Transcription Factor-Based Metabolite Biosensors: Synthetic Gamma-Aminobutyric Acid and Propionate Biosensors in E. coli Nissle 1917. Lebovich M, Andrews LB. Front Bioeng Biotechnol. 2022 Aug 25;10:938056. doi: 10.3389/fbioe.2022.938056. eCollection 2022. PubMed 36091463.
Backbone
  Vector backbone: pAN1201
  Total vector size (bp): 6655
  Vector type: Synthetic Biology
Growth in bacteria
  Bacterial resistance: Kanamycin, 50 μg/mL
  Growth temperature: 37°C
  Growth strain: DH5alpha
  Copy number: Low Copy
Gene/Insert 1
  Gene/Insert name: gabR
  Insert size (bp): 1439
  Promoter: synthetic promoter P2
  Cloning method: Restriction Enzyme; 5′ cloning site SapI (destroyed during cloning); 3′ cloning site SapI (destroyed during cloning)
  Sequencing primers: 5′ unknown
Gene/Insert 2
  Gene/Insert name: eYFP
  Insert size (bp): 720
  Promoter: synthetic promoter PGab105
  Cloning method: Restriction Enzyme; 5′ cloning site BbsI (destroyed during cloning); 3′ cloning site BbsI (destroyed during cloning)
  Sequencing primers: 5′ TGGCTCATAACACCCCTTG
Terms and licenses: Academic/Nonprofit Terms; Industry Terms: Not Available to Industry
How to cite: pML3009 was a gift from Lauren Andrews (Addgene plasmid # 193256 ; http://n2t.net/addgene:193256 ; RRID:Addgene_193256)
