[The description below was written by a language model from this plasmid's Addgene catalogue record and pLannotate feature annotations shown in this document.]
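Description:
pML3009 is a 6,655 bp bacterial synthetic-biology plasmid built on the pAN1201 backbone that encodes a transcription factor-based biosensor for gamma-aminobutyric acid (GABA). It replicates from a p15A origin, catalogued as low copy, which is compatible with ColE1-type plasmids. Selection is with kanamycin through the aph(3')-Ia KanR gene. The associated publication indicates the sensor was developed for E. coli, including the probiotic strain Nissle 1917.

The sensor consists of two modules. In the first, the Bacillus subtilis regulator GabR, which natively activates the gabTD operon for GABA utilisation, is expressed from a synthetic promoter designated P2. The annotation detects a fragment resembling the J23119 constitutive promoter at this position, followed by a hammerhead ribozyme upstream of the coding sequence. In the second module, an eYFP reporter is placed under the synthetic GabR-responsive promoter PGab105, again preceded by a hammerhead ribozyme (the sTRSV type). Such self-cleaving ribozymes are commonly used as insulators that trim the 5′ untranslated region, so that translation is less dependent on the promoter chosen. GABA-dependent activation of PGab105 by GabR should therefore be read out as yellow fluorescence.

The feature table also shows lacI with its promoter fragment, followed by tetR, along with small fragments of a tet promoter, a tetracycline resistance gene, bom and an RSF origin. These probably come from the backbone, and the record does not assign them a role in the GABA sensor. The plasmid is suited to characterising GABA dose response and to exploring biosensor design variants.
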