Features (pLannotate 1.2.2; 14 found; start..end, strand, type, name):
     35..63      +  promoter       J23119 promoter (fragment): bacterial promoter (Registry of Standard Biological Parts BBa J23119)
     88..143     +  ncRNA          Hammerhead 3: Accession: RF00008 - Hammerhead ribozyme (type III)
    194..1630    +  CDS            gabR: GABR_BACSU - Also known as ycnF. Experimental evidence at protein level: Swiss-Prot protein existence level 1. Activates the transcription of the gabTD operon. Is also a repressor of its own expression, both in the presence and absence of GABA. Binds specifically to the DNA region overlapping the -35 region of the gabT promoter and the -10 and +1 regions of the gabR promoter. Principally regulates the utilization of gamma-aminobutyrate. From Bacillus subtilis (strain 168).
   1729..1755    +  misc_feature   bom (fragment): basis of mobility region from pBR322
   1854..1909    -  rep_origin     RSF ori (fragment): Plasmids containing the RSF 1030 origin of replication can be propagated in E. coli cells that contain additional plasmids with compatible origins.
   1997..2542    -  rep_origin     p15A ori: Plasmids containing the medium-copy-number p15A origin of replication can be propagated in E. coli cells that contain a second plasmid with the ColE1 origin.
   2631..3446    -  CDS            KanR: aminoglycoside phosphotransferase; aph(3')-Ia; confers resistance to kanamycin in bacteria or G418 (Geneticin®) in eukaryotes
   3682..3731    +  misc_RNA       sTRSV HHRz: hammerhead ribozyme from the tobacco ringspot virus satellite RNA (Khvorova et al., 2003)
   3781..4500    +  CDS            EYFP: enhanced YFP mammalian codon-optimized
   4586..4659    +  promoter       lacI promoter (fragment): lacI
   4660..5739    +  CDS            lacI: LACI_ECOLI - Experimental evidence at protein level: Swiss-Prot protein existence level 1. Repressor of the lactose operon. Binds allolactose as an inducer. From Escherichia coli (strain K12).
   5761..6381    +  CDS            tetR: TETR2_ECOLX - Experimental evidence at protein level: Swiss-Prot protein existence level 1. TetR is the repressor of the tetracycline resistance element; its N-terminal region forms a helix-turn-helix structure and binds DNA. Binding of tetracycline to TetR reduces the repressor affinity for the tetracycline resistance gene (tetA) promoter operator sites. From Escherichia coli.
   6477..6495    -  promoter       tet promoter (fragment): E. coli promoter for tetracycline efflux protein gene
   6505..6625    +  CDS            TcR (fragment): tetracycline efflux protein; tet; confers resistance to tetracycline
>Addgene plasmid #193256 | pML3009 | addgene full sequence | sequence record 378045 | Addgene NGS Result
ACACAGAGCAGAGAGGACGATACTGGAGTTTACGGCTAGCTCAGTCCTAGGTATAGTGCTAGCCTGAGTC
CGAGTGCTTACAGTTCTGAAGGAGTCAATTAATGTGCTTTTAATTCTGATGAGACGGTGACGTCGAAACT
CCCTCTACAAATAATTTTGTTTAATAACATGTTGTCAATGAGGAGCTATCTTGATGGATATCACGATTAC
ACTCGATCGTTCAGAACAAGCCGATTATATCTATCAGCAAATTTATCAAAAGCTGAAAAAAGAAATCCTC
AGCCGCAATCTGCTGCCGCACTCGAAGGTTCCCTCCAAGCGGGAGCTGGCTGAAAATCTCAAGGTCAGCG
TAAATTCAGTGAATTCAGCCTATCAGCAGCTGCTGGCTGAGGGGTATTTGTACGCCATTGAACGAAAGGG
TTTCTTCGTGGAGGAACTAGACATGTTTTCCGCCGAGGAGCACCCTCCATTTGCACTGCCGGATGACCTA
AAAGAGATTCACATCGACCAGAGCGATTGGATATCGTTTTCACACATGAGTTCCGATACAGACCATTTTC
CGATCAAAAGCTGGTTCCGCTGCGAGCAAAAAGCGGCCTCCCGCTCATACCGCACGCTCGGCGATATGTC
ACATCCGCAAGGGATATATGAAGTGAGAGCGGCCATTACGAGGCTCATTTCCCTGACGAGGGGTGTAAAA
TGCAGGCCGGAACAAATGATCATAGGGGCAGGCACACAGGTGCTCATGCAGCTGTTGACTGAGCTTTTAC
CCAAGGAAGCCGTGTATGCGATGGAGGAGCCTGGCTACAGGCGCATGTATCAGCTTTTGAAGAATGCCGG
AAAACAAGTAAAGACGATCATGCTGGATGAAAAAGGCATGTCGATTGCTGAAATCACCAGACAGCAGCCA
GATGTGCTGGTGACCACCCCGTCGCATCAGTTTCCGTCCGGAACGATTATGCCTGTATCCAGAAGAATTC
AGCTGCTGAACTGGGCAGCCGAGGAGCCGCGCCGATATATCATTGAGGACGATTATGATAGTGAATTCAC
ATATGATGTAGACAGTATTCCGGCGCTGCAAAGCCTCGACCGTTTTCAAAATGTCATCTATATGGGAACC
TTTTCAAAGTCCCTTCTCCCCGGCTTACGGATCAGCTATATGGTGTTGCCGCCTGAGCTGTTGAGGGCAT
ACAAACAGCGGGGCTATGATCTGCAGACTTGCTCATCACTCACACAGCTCACCCTGCAGGAATTTATCGA
GTCTGGTGAATATCAGAAGCATATAAAAAAAATGAAGCAGCATTATAAAGAAAAGAGAGAACGCCTGATC
ACCGCTTTAGAAGCAGAGTTCAGCGGAGAGGTTACCGTAAAAGGGGCAAATGCGGGGCTGCATTTTGTTA
CCGAATTTGATACCAGGCGCACCGAACAAGACATCCTGTCACATGCTGCCGGGCTGCAGCTTGAAATATT
CGGAATGAGCCGATTTAACTTGAAGGAAAACAAGCGGCAAACGGGCAGGCCTGCTCTCATTATCGGCTTT
GCACGGCTGAAGGAAGAAGATATTCAGGAGGGTGTGCAGCGGCTTTTCAAAGCGGTTTACGGACATAAAA
AAATCCCCGTTACAGGGGATTGACTGACCAATTATTGAAGGCCGCTAACGCGGCCTTTTTTTGTTTCTGG
TCACCCATCGGCAGGTTGCCAGGTCTCCAGGCAGAATCGGCAGACCTCAGCGCTAGCGGAGTGTATACTG
GCTTACTATGTTGGCACTGATGAGGGTGTCAGTGAAGTGCTTCATGTGGCAGGAGAAAAAAGGCTGCACC
GGTGCGTCAGCAGAATATGTGATACAGGATATATTCCGCTTCCTCGCTCACTGACTCGCTACGCTCGGTC
GTTCGACTGCGGCGAGCGGAAATGGCTTACGAACGGGGCGGAGATTTCCCGGAAGATGCCAGGAAGATAC
TTAACAGGGAAGTGAGAGGGCCGCGGCAAAGCCGTTTTTCCATAGGCTCCGCCCCCCTGACAAGCATCAC
GAAATCTGACGCTCAAATCAGTGGTGGCGAAACCCGACAGGACTATAAAGATACCAGGCGTTTCCCCCTG
GCGGCTCCCTCGTGCGCTCTCCTGTTCCTGCCTTTCGGTTTACCGGTGTCATTCCGCTGTTATGGCCGCG
TTTGTCTCATTCCACGCCTGACACTCAGTTCCGGGTAGGCAGTTCGCTCCAAGCTGGACTGTATGCACGA
ACCCCCCGTTCAGTCCGACCGCTGCGCCTTATCCGGTAACTATCGTCTTGAGTCCAACCCGGAAAGACAT
GCAAAAGCACCACTGGCAGCAGCCACTGGTAATTGATTTAGAGGAGTTAGTCTTGAAGTCATGCGCCGGT
TAAGGCTAAACTGAAAGGACAAGTTTTGGTGACTGCGCTCCTCCAAGCCAGTTACCTCGGTTCAAAGAGT
TGGTAGCTCAGAGAACCTTCGAAAAACCGCCCTGCAAGGCGGTTTTTTCGTTTTCAGAGCAAGAGATTAC
GCGCAGACCAAAACGATCTCAAGAAGATCATCTTATTAAGGGGTCTGACGCTCAGTGGAACGAAAAATCA
ATCTAAAGTATATATGAGTAAACTTGGTCTGACAGTTACCTTAGAAAAACTCATCGAGCATCAAATGAAA
CTGCAATTTATTCATATCAGGATTATCAATACCATATTTTTGAAAAAGCCGTTTCTGTAATGAAGGAGAA
AACTCACCGAGGCAGTTCCATAGGATGGCAAGATCCTGGTATCGGTCTGCGATTCCGACTCGTCCAACAT
CAATACAACCTATTAATTTCCCCTCGTCAAAAATAAGGTTATCAAGTGAGAAATCACCATGAGTGACGAC
TGAATCCGGTGAGAATGGCAAAAGCTTATGCATTTCTTTCCAGACTTGTTCAACAGGCCAGCCATTACGC
TCGTCATCAAAATCACTCGCATCAACCAAACCGTTATTCATTCGTGATTGCGCCTGAGCGAGACGAAATA
CGCGATCGCTGTTAAAAGGACAATTACAAACAGGAATCGAATGCAACCGGCGCAGGAACACTGCCAGCGC
ATCAACAATATTTTCACCTGAATCAGGATATTCTTCTAATACCTGGAATGCTGTTTTCCCGGGGATCGCA
GTGGTGAGTAACCATGCATCATCAGGAGTACGGATAAAATGCTTGATGGTCGGAAGAGGCATAAATTCCG
TCAGCCAGTTTAGTCTGACCATCTCATCTGTAACATCATTGGCAACGCTACCTTTGCCATGTTTCAGAAA
CAACTCTGGCGCATCGGGCTTCCCATACAATCGATAGATTGTCGCACCTGATTGCCCGACATTATCGCGA
GCCCATTTATACCCATATAAATCAGCATCCATGTTGGAATTTAATCGCGGCCTGGAGCAAGACGTTTCCC
GTTGAATATGGCTCATAACACCCCTTGTATTACTGTTTATGTAAGCAGACAGTTTTATTGTTCATGATGA
TATATTTTTATCTTGTGCAATGTACATCAGAGATTTTGAGACACAACCAATTATTGAAGGCCTCCCTAAC
GGGGGGCCTTTTTTTGTTTCTGGTCTCCCGCTTGGAGTCCTGATACCATCAAAAAGTTATAATTGGTACT
TTACGGCATACCAAGTCCTAGGTACTATGCTAGCGCTGAAGCTGTCACCGGATGTGCTTTCCGGTCTGAT
GAGTCCGTGAGGACGAAACAGCCTCTACAAATAATTTTGTTTAATACTAGAGAAAGAGGGGAAATACTAG
ATGGTGAGCAAGGGCGAGGAGCTGTTCACCGGGGTGGTGCCCATCCTGGTCGAGCTGGACGGCGACGTAA
ACGGCCACAAGTTCAGCGTGTCCGGCGAGGGCGAGGGCGATGCCACCTACGGCAAGCTGACCCTGAAGTT
CATCTGCACCACAGGCAAGCTGCCCGTGCCCTGGCCCACCCTCGTGACCACCTTCGGCTACGGCCTGCAA
TGCTTCGCCCGCTACCCCGACCACATGAAGCTGCACGACTTCTTCAAGTCCGCCATGCCCGAAGGCTACG
TCCAGGAGCGCACCATCTTCTTCAAGGACGACGGCAACTACAAGACCCGCGCCGAGGTGAAGTTCGAGGG
CGACACCCTGGTGAACCGCATCGAGCTGAAGGGCATCGACTTCAAGGAGGACGGCAACATCCTGGGGCAC
AAGCTGGAGTACAACTACAACAGCCACAACGTCTATATCATGGCCGACAAGCAGAAGAACGGCATCAAGG
TGAACTTCAAGATCCGCCACAACATCGAGGACGGCAGCGTGCAGCTCGCCGACCACTACCAGCAGAACAC
CCCAATCGGCGACGGCCCCGTGCTGCTGCCCGACAACCACTACCTTAGCTACCAGTCCGCCCTGAGCAAA
GACCCCAACGAGAAGCGCGATCACATGGTCCTGCTGGAGTTCGTGACCGCCGCCGGGATCACTCTCGGCA
TGGACGAGCTGTACAAGTAACTCGGTACCAAATTCCAGAAAAGAGGCCTCCCGAAAGGGGGGCCTTTTTT
CGTTTTGGTCCAATGAGGTAATGAATGGCGGCGCGCCATCGAATGGCGCAAAACCTTTCGCGGTATGGCA
TGATAGCGCCCGGAAGAGAGTCAATTCAGGGTGGTGAATATGAAACCAGTAACGTTATACGATGTCGCAG
AGTATGCCGGTGTCTCTTATCAGACCGTTTCCCGCGTGGTGAACCAGGCCAGCCACGTTTCTGCGAAAAC
GCGGGAAAAAGTGGAAGCGGCGATGGCGGAGCTGAATTACATTCCCAACCGCGTGGCACAACAACTGGCG
GGCAAACAGTCGTTGCTGATTGGCGTTGCCACCTCCAGTCTGGCCCTGCACGCGCCGTCGCAAATTGTCG
CGGCGATTAAATCTCGCGCCGATCAACTGGGTGCCAGCGTGGTGGTGTCGATGGTAGAACGAAGCGGCGT
CGAAGCCTGTAAAGCGGCGGTGCACAATCTTCTCGCGCAACGCGTCAGTGGGCTGATCATTAACTATCCG
CTGGATGACCAGGATGCCATTGCTGTGGAAGCTGCCTGCACTAATGTTCCGGCGTTATTTCTTGATGTCT
CTGACCAGACACCCATCAACAGTATTATTTTCTCCCATGAGGACGGTACGCGACTGGGCGTGGAGCATCT
GGTCGCATTGGGTCACCAGCAAATCGCGCTGTTAGCGGGCCCATTAAGTTCTGTCTCGGCGCGTCTGCGT
CTGGCTGGCTGGCATAAATATCTCACTCGCAATCAAATTCAGCCGATAGCGGAACGGGAAGGCGACTGGA
GTGCCATGTCCGGTTTTCAACAAACCATGCAAATGCTGAATGAGGGCATCGTTCCCACTGCGATGCTGGT
TGCCAACGATCAGATGGCGCTGGGCGCAATGCGCGCCATTACCGAGTCCGGGCTGCGCGTTGGTGCGGAT
ATCTCGGTAGTGGGATACGACGATACCGAAGATAGCTCATGTTATATCCCGCCGTTAACCACCATCAAAC
AGGATTTTCGCCTGCTGGGGCAAACCAGCGTGGACCGCTTGCTGCAACTCTCTCAGGGCCAGGCGGTGAA
GGGCAATCAGCTGTTGCCAGTCTCACTGGTGAAAAGAAAAACCACCCTGGCGCCCAATACGCAAACCGCC
TCTCCCCGCGCGTTGGCCGATTCATTAATGCAGCTGGCACGACAGGTTTCCCGACTGGAAAGCGGGCAGT
GACAATCCAGGAGGAAAAAAATGTCCAGATTAGATAAAAGTAAAGTGATTAACAGCGCATTAGAGCTGCT
TAATGAGGTCGGAATCGAAGGTTTAACAACCCGTAAACTCGCCCAGAAGCTAGGTGTAGAGCAGCCTACA
TTGTATTGGCATGTAAAAAATAAGCGGGCTTTGCTCGACGCCTTAGCCATTGAGATGTTAGATAGGCACC
ATACTCACTTTTGCCCTTTAGAAGGGGAAAGCTGGCAAGATTTTTTACGTAATAACGCTAAAAGTTTTAG
ATGTGCTTTACTAAGTCATCGCGATGGAGCAAAAGTACATTTAGGTACACGGCCTACAGAAAAACAGTAT
GAAACTCTCGAAAATCAATTAGCCTTTTTATGCCAACAAGGTTTTTCACTAGAGAATGCATTATATGCAC
TCAGCGCTGTGGGGCATTTTACTTTAGGTTGCGTATTGGAAGATCAAGAGCATCAAGTCGCTAAAGAAGA
AAGGGAAACACCTACTACTGATAGTATGCCGCCATTATTACGACAAGCTATCGAATTATTTGATCACCAA
GGTGCAGAGCCAGCCTTCTTATTCGGCCTTGAATTGATCATATGCGGATTAGAAAAACAACTTAAATGTG
AAAGTGGGTCCTAATAATTGGTAACGAATCAGACAATTGACGGCTCGAGGGAGTAGCATAGGGTTTGCAG
AATCCCTGCTTCGTCCATTTGACAGGCACATTATGCATCGATGATAAGCTGTCAAACATGAGCAGATCCT
CTACGCCGGACGCATCGTGGCCGGCATCACCGGCGCCACAGGTGCGGTTGCTGGCGCCTATATCGCCGAC
ATCACCGATGGGGAAGATCGGGCTCGCCACTTCGGGCTCATGAGCAAATATTTTATCTGAGGTGCTTCCT
CGCTC
